Addgene plasmid #193407: pNC-Green-SubC
Purpose: (Empty Backbone) Nimble cloning-compatible vector for protein subcellular localization in plants
Depositing lab: Pu Yan. Depositing organization: Chinese Academy of Tropical Agricultural Sciences. Publication: A Nimble Cloning-compatible vector system for high-throughput gene functional analysis in plants. Yan P, Tuo D, Shen W, Deng H, Zhou P, Gao X. Plant Commun. 2023 Mar 13;4(2):100471. doi: 10.1016/j.xplc.2022.100471. Epub 2022 Nov 9. PubMed 36352791.
Backbone
  Vector backbone: pGreen
  Vector type: Plant Expression
Growth in bacteria
  Bacterial resistance: Kanamycin, 50 μg/mL
  Growth temperature: 37°C
  Growth strain: ccdB Survival
  Copy number: High Copy
Gene/Insert
  Gene/Insert name: None
Terms and licenses: Academic/Nonprofit Terms; Industry Terms: Not Available to Industry
Depositor comments: NC frame-GFP
How to cite: pNC-Green-SubC was a gift from Pu Yan (Addgene plasmid # 193407 ; http://n2t.net/addgene:193407 ; RRID:Addgene_193407)
