[The description below was written by a language model from this plasmid's Addgene catalogue record and pLannotate feature annotations shown in this document.]
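Description:
pNC-Green-SubC is an empty plant expression backbone built on the small binary vector pGreen. It is designed for Nimble Cloning and for studying protein subcellular localization in plants. In E. coli it replicates from a high-copy ColE1/pUC-type origin and is selected with kanamycin through an aph(3')-Ia (KanR) gene. It also carries the pSa origin typical of pGreen vectors, which in that system supports replication in Agrobacterium when replication functions are supplied from a helper plasmid. Left and right T-DNA border repeats from nopaline C58 T-DNA flank the region to be transferred into plant cells. No plant selectable marker is annotated between the borders, so the layout looks best suited to transient assays, although the record does not say this explicitly.

The payload is a single expression cassette: a CaMV 35S promoter, then the "NC frame", then an EGFP coding sequence and the NOS terminator. The NC frame is a cloning site occupied by a ccdB toxin gene driven by the bacterial cat promoter. Because ccdB kills standard E. coli strains, the empty vector must be kept in a ccdB-resistant strain. Replacing the toxin cassette with a gene of interest provides counter-selection against uncut or parental plasmid. An inserted open reading frame sits upstream of EGFP. Together with the depositor's note "NC frame-GFP" and the "SubC" name, this indicates that the protein of interest is expressed with a C-terminal GFP fusion under constitutive 35S control, so its location can be seen by fluorescence microscopy. Remnants of the pBluescript cloning region (T7 and T3 promoters, lac promoter/operator, lacZα and MCS fragments) are carried over from the pGreen backbone.
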