Features (pLannotate 1.2.2; 21 found; start..end, strand, type, name):
    184..525     +  promoter       CaMV 35S promoter: strong constitutive promoter from cauliflower mosaic virus
    725..827     +  promoter       cat promoter: promoter of the E. coli cat gene encoding chloramphenicol acetyltransferase
    858..1160    +  CDS            ccdB: CCDB_ECOLI - Also known as G, letB, letD. Experimental evidence at protein level: Swiss-Prot protein existence level 1. Toxic component of a type II toxin-antitoxin (TA) system, functioning in plasmid maintainence. Responsible for the post- segregational killing (PSK) of plasmid-free cells, also referred to as a plasmid addiction system. Half-life of over 2 hours. Cell killing by CcdB is accompanied by filamentation, defects in chromosome and plasmid segregation, defects in cell division, formation of anucleate cells, decreased DNA synthesis and plasmid loss. Interferes with the activity of DN
   1221..1937    +  CDS            EGFP: EGFP is a basic (constitutively fluorescent) green fluorescent protein published in 1996, derived from Aequorea victoria. It is reported to be a rapidly-maturing weak dimer with moderate acid sensitivity.
   1963..2215    +  terminator     NOS terminator: nopaline synthase terminator and poly(A) signal
   2219..2273    -  misc_feature   MCS (fragment): pBluescript multiple cloning site
   2286..2304    -  promoter       T3 promoter: promoter for bacteriophage T3 RNA polymerase
   2349..2365    -  protein_bind   lac operator: The lac repressor binds to the lac operator to inhibit transcription in E. coli. This inhibition can be relieved by adding lactose or isopropyl-β-D-thiogalactopyranoside (IPTG). lac repressor encoded by lacI
   2373..2403    -  promoter       lac promoter: promoter for the E. coli lac operon
   2418..2439    -  protein_bind   CAP binding site: CAP binding activates transcription in the presence of cAMP. E. coli catabolite activator protein
   2452..2544    -  CDS            lacI (fragment): lac repressor; lacI; The lac repressor binds to the lac operator to inhibit transcription in E. coli. This inhibition can be relieved by adding lactose or isopropyl-β-D-thiogalactopyranoside (IPTG).
   2546..2670    -  rep_origin     RSF ori (fragment): Plasmids containing the RSF 1030 origin of replication can be propagated in E. coli cells that contain additional plasmids with compatible origins.
   2678..2702    +  misc_feature   RB T-DNA repeat: right border repeat from nopaline C58 T-DNA
   2793..3381    -  rep_origin     ori: high-copy-number ColE1/pMB1/pBR322/pUC origin of replication
   3552..4367    -  CDS            KanR: aminoglycoside phosphotransferase; aph(3')-Ia; confers resistance to kanamycin in bacteria or G418 (Geneticin®) in eukaryotes
   4552..4653    +  CDS            TRA2_ECOLX (fragment): Protein predicted: Swiss-Prot protein existence level 4. Required for transposition of transposon Tn903. From Escherichia coli.
   4658..5093    +  rep_origin     pSa ori: origin of replication from bacterial plasmid pSa
   5220..5242    +  misc_feature   LB T-DNA repeat: left border repeat from nopaline C58 T-DNA (truncated)
   5270..5425    -  CDS            lacZα (fragment): LacZα fragment of β-galactosidase; lacZ fragment
   5433..5451    +  promoter       T7 promoter: promoter for bacteriophage T7 RNA polymerase
   5460..5496    -  misc_feature   MCS (fragment): pBluescript multiple cloning site
>Addgene plasmid #193407 | pNC-Green-SubC | addgene full sequence | sequence record 380017 | Addgene NGS Result
CATGGAGTCAAAGATTCAAATAGAGGACCTAACAGAACTCGCCGTAAAGACTGGCGAACAGTTCATACAG
AGTCTCTTACGACTCAATGACAAGAAGAAAATCTTCGTCAACATGGTGGAGCACGACACACTTGTCTACT
CCAAAAATATCAAAGATACAGTCTCAGAAGACCAAAGGGCAATTGAGACTTTTCAACAAAGGGTAATATC
CGGAAACCTCCTCGGATTCCATTGCCCAGCTATCTGTCACTTTATTGTGAAGATAGTGGAAAAGGAAGGT
GGCTCCTACAAATGCCATCATTGCGATAAAGGAAAGGCCATCGTTGAAGATGCCTCTGCCGACAGTGGTC
CCAAAGATGGACCCCCACCCACGAGGAGCATCGTGGAAAAAGAAGACGTTCCAACCACGTCTTCAAAGCA
AGTGGATTGATGTGATATCTCCACTGACGTAAGGGATGACGCACAATCCCACTATCCTTCGCAAGACCCT
TCCTCTATATAAGGAAGTTCATTTCATTTGGAGAGAACACGGGGGACTCTTGACAGTGGTCTCTGTCCAG
TCCTGGCCTCGTCGGCCATTCTCGACTAAGTTGGCAGCATCACCCGACGCACTTTGCGCCGAATAAATAC
CTGTGACGGAAGATCACTTCGCAGAATAAATAAATCCTGGTGTCCCTGTTGATACCGGGAAGCCCTGGGC
CAACTTTTGGCGAAAATGAGACGTTGATCGGCACGTAAGAGGTTCCAACTTTCACCATAATGAAATAAGA
TCACTACCGGGCGTATTTTTTGAGTTATCGAGATTTTCAGGAGCTAAGGAAGCTAAACTTTTGCTGACGA
GAACAGGGACTGGTGAAATGCAGTTTAAGGTTTACACCTATAAAAGAGAGAGCCGTTATCGTCTGTTTGT
GGATGTACAGAGTGATATTATTGACACGCCTGGGCGACGGATGGTGATCCCCCTGGCCAGTGCACGTCTG
CTGTCAGATAAAGTCTCCCGTGAACTTTACCCGGTGGTGCATATCGGGGATGAAAGCTGGCGCATGATGA
CCACCGATATGGCCAGTGTGCCGGTATCCGTTATCGGGGAAGAAGTGGCTGATCTCAGCCACCGCGAAAA
TGACATCAAAAACGCCATTAACCTGATGTTCTGGGGAATATAAATGTCAGGCTCCCTTATACACAGGGCC
AGTCTGGCCACTTGTGGTCTGCTGAGACCGATGGTGAGCAAGGGCGAGGAGCTGTTCACCGGGGTGGTGC
CCATCCTGGTCGAGCTGGACGGCGACGTAAACGGCCACAAGTTCAGCGTGTCCGGCGAGGGCGAGGGCGA
TGCCACCTACGGCAAGCTGACCCTGAAGTTCATCTGCACCACCGGCAAGCTGCCCGTGCCCTGGCCCACC
CTCGTGACCACCCTGACCTACGGCGTGCAGTGCTTCAGCCGCTACCCCGACCACATGAAGCAGCACGACT
TCTTCAAGTCCGCCATGCCCGAAGGCTACGTCCAGGAGCGCACCATCTTCTTCAAGGACGACGGCAACTA
CAAGACCCGCGCCGAGGTGAAGTTCGAGGGCGACACCCTGGTGAACCGCATCGAGCTGAAGGGCATCGAC
TTCAAGGAGGACGGCAACATCCTGGGGCACAAGCTGGAGTACAACTACAACAGCCACAACGTCTATATCA
TGGCCGACAAGCAGAAGAACGGCATCAAGGTGAACTTCAAGATCCGCCACAACATCGAGGACGGCAGCGT
GCAGCTCGCCGACCACTACCAGCAGAACACCCCCATCGGCGACGGCCCCGTGCTGCTGCCCGACAACCAC
TACCTGAGCACCCAGTCCGCCCTGAGCAAAGACCCCAACGAGAAGCGCGATCACATGGTCCTGCTGGAGT
TCGTGACCGCCGCCGGGATCACTCTCGGCATGGACGAGCTGTACAAGTGAGGTGACCAGCTCGAATTTCC
CCGATCGTTCAAACATTTGGCAATAAAGTTTCTTAAGATTGAATCCTGTTGCCGGTCTTGCGATGATTAT
CATATAATTTCTGTTGAATTACGTTAAGCATGTAATAATTAACATGTAATGCATGACGTTATTTATGAGA
TGGGTTTTTATGATTAGAGTCCCGCAATTATACATTTAATACGCGATAGAAAACAAAATATAGCGCGCAA
ACTAGGATAAATTATCGCGCGCGGTGTCATCTATGTTACTAGATCGGGCCTGCAGCCCGGGGGATCCACT
AGTTCTAGAGCGGCCGCCACCGCGGTGGAGCTCCAGCTTTTGTTCCCTTTAGTGAGGGTTAATTGCGCGC
TTGGCGTAATCATGGTCATAGCTGTTTCCTGTGTGAAATTGTTATCCGCTCACAATTCCACACAACATAC
GAGCCGGAAGCATAAAGTGTAAAGCCTGGGGTGCCTAATGAGTGAGCTAACTCACATTAATTGCGTTGCG
CTCACTGCCCGCTTTCCAGTCGGGAAACCTGTCGTGCCAGCTGCATTAATGAATCGGCCAACGCGCGGGG
AGAGGCGGTTTGCGTATTGGGCGCTCTTCCGCTTCCTCGCTCACTGACTCGCTGCGCTCGGTCGTTCGGC
TGCGGCGAGCGGTATCAGCTCACTCAAAGGCGGTAATACGGTTATCCACAGAATCAGGGGATAACGCAGG
AAAGAACATGAAGGCCTTGACAGGATATATTGGCGGGTAAACTAAGTCGCTGTATGTGTTTGTTTGAGAT
CTCATGTGAGCAAAAGGCCAGCAAAAGGCCAGGAACCGTAAAAAGGCCGCGTTGCTGGCGTTTTTCCATA
GGCTCCGCCCCCCTGACGAGCATCACAAAAATCGACGCTCAAGTCAGAGGTGGCGAAACCCGACAGGACT
ATAAAGATACCAGGCGTTTCCCCCTGGAAGCTCCCTCGTGCGCTCTCCTGTTCCGACCCTGCCGCTTACC
GGATACCTGTCCGCCTTTCTCCCTTCGGGAAGCGTGGCGCTTTCTCATAGCTCACGCTGTAGGTATCTCA
GTTCGGTGTAGGTCGTTCGCTCCAAGCTGGGCTGTGTGCACGAACCCCCCGTTCAGCCCGACCGCTGCGC
CTTATCCGGTAACTATCGTCTTGAGTCCAACCCGGTAAGACACGACTTATCGCCACTGGCAGCAGCCACT
GGTAACAGGATTAGCAGAGCGAGGTATGTAGGCGGTGCTACAGAGTTCTTGAAGTGGTGGCCTAACTACG
GCTACACTAGAAGAACAGTATTTGGTATCTGCGCTCTGCTGAAGCCAGTTACCTTCGGAAGAAGAGTTGG
TAGCTCTTGATCCGGCAAACAAACCACCGCTGGTAGCGGTGGTTTTTTTGTTTGCAAGCAGCAGATTACG
CGCAGAAAAAAAGGATCTCAAGAAGATCCTTTGATCTTTTCTACGGGGTCTGACGCTCAGTGGAACGAAA
ACTCACGTTAAGGGATTTTGGTCATGAGATTATCAAAAAGGATCTTCACCTAGATCCTTTTAAATTAAAA
ATGAAGTTTTAAATCAATCTAAAGTATATATGTGTAACATTGGTCTAGTGATTAGAAAAACTCATCGAGC
ATCAAATGAAACTGCAATTTATTCATATCAGGATTATCAATACCATATTTTTGAAAAAGCCGTTTCTGTA
ATGAAGGAGAAAACTCACCGAGGCAGTTCCATAGGATGGCAAGATCCTGGTATCGGTCTGCGATTCCGAC
TCGTCCAACATCAATACAACCTATTAATTTCCCCTCGTCAAAAATAAGGTTATCAAGTGAGAAATCACCA
TGAGTGACGACTGAATCCGGTGAGAATGGCAAAAGTTTATGCATTTCTTTCCAGACTTGTTCAACAGGCC
AGCCATTACGCTCGTCATCAAAATCACTCGCATCAACCAAACCGTTATTCATTCGTGATTGCGCCTGAGC
GAGACGAAATACGCGATCGCTGTTAAAAGGACAATTACAAACAGGAATCGAATGCAACCGGCGCAGGAAC
ACTGCCAGCGCATCAACAATATTTTCACCTGAATCAGGATATTCTTCTAATACCTGGAATGCTGTTTTCC
CTGGGATCGCAGTGGTGAGTAACCATGCATCATCAGGAGTACGGATAAAATGCTTGATGGTCGGAAGAGG
CATAAATTCCGTCAGCCAGTTTAGTCTGACCATCTCATCTGTAACATCATTGGCAACGCTACCTTTGCCA
TGTTTCAGAAACAACTCTGGCGCATCGGGCTTCCCATACAATCGGTAGATTGTCGCACCTGATTGCCCGA
CATTATCGCGAGCCCATTTATACCCATATAAATCAGCATCCATGTTGGAATTTAATCGCGGCCTTGAGCA
AGACGTTTCCCGTTGAATATGGCTCATAACACCCCTTGTATTACTGTTTATGTAAGCAGACAGTTTTATT
GTTCATGATGATATATTTTTATCTTGTGCAATGTAACATCAGAGATTTTGAGACACAACGTGGCTTTGTT
GAATAAATCGAACTTTTGCTGAGTTGAAGGATCAGATCACGCATCTTCCCGACAACGCAGACCGTTCCGT
GGCAAAGCAAAAGTTCAAAATCACCAACTGGTCCACCTACAACAAAGCTCTCATCAACCGTGGCTCCCTC
ACTTTCTGGCTGGATGATGGGGCGATTCAGGCGATCCCCATCCAACAGCCCGCCGTCGAGCGGGCTTTTT
TATCCCCGGAAGCCTGTGGATAGAGGGTAGTTATCCACGTGAAACCGCTAATGCCCCGCAAAGCCTTGAT
TCACGGGGCTTTCCGGCCCGCTCCAAAAACTATCCACGTGAAATCGCTAATCAGGGTACGTGAAATCGCT
AATCGGAGTACGTGAAATCGCTAATAAGGTCACGTGAAATCGCTAATCAAAAAGGCACGTGAGAACGCTA
ATAGCCCTTTCAGATCAACAGCTTGCAAACACCCCTCGCTCCGGCAAGTAGTTACAGCAAGTAGTATGTT
CAATTAGCTTTTCAATTATGAATATATATATCAATTATTGGTCGCCCTTGGCTTGTGGACAATGCGCTAC
GCGCACCGGCTCCGCCCGTGGACAACCGCAAGCGGTTGCCCACCGTCGAGCGCCTTTGCCCACAACCCGG
CGGCCGGCCGCAACAGATCGTTTTATAAATTTTTTTTTTTGAAAAAGAAAAAGCCCGAAAGGCGGCAACC
TCTCGGGCTTCTGGATTTCCGATCCCCGGAATTAGATCTTGGCAGGATATATTGTGGTGTAACGTTAACA
TTAACGCTTACAATTTCCATTCGCCATTCAGGCTGCGCAACTGTTGGGAAGGGCGATCGGTGCGGGCCTC
TTCGCTATTACGCCAGCTGGCGAAAGGGGGATGTGCTGCAAGGCGATTAAGTTGGGTAACGCCAGGGTTT
TCCCAGTCACGACGTTGTAAAACGACGGCCAGTGAGCGCGCGTAATACGACTCACTATAGGGCGAATTGG
GTACCGGGCCCCCCCTCGAGGTCGACGGTATCGATA
